>Addgene plasmid #67745 | pmTol-ins-UAS-R1R3-CC | depositor full sequence | sequence record 117438 | Full plasmid sequence
CTAAATTGTAAGCGTTAATATTTTGTTAAAATTCGCGTTAAATTTTTGTTAAATCAGCTCATTTTTTAAC
CAATAGGCCGAAATCGGCAAAATCCCTTATAAATCAAAAGAATAGACCGAGATAGGGT
[37 nt withheld, positions 129-165]
AAAGAACGTGGACTCCAACGTCAAAGG
[49 nt withheld, positions 193-241]
T
[91 nt withheld, positions 243-333]
G
[124 nt withheld, positions 335-458]
CCCATTCGCCATTCAGGCTGCGCAACTGTTGGGAAGGGCGATCGGTGCGGGCCTCTTCGCTATTACGCCA
GCTGGCGAAAGGGGGATGTGCTGCAAGGCGATTAAGTTGGGTAACGCCAGGGTTTTCCCAGTCACGACGT
TGTAAAACGACGGCCAGTGAGCGCGCGTAATACGACTCACTATAGGGCGAATTGGAGCTCCACCGCGGTG
GCGGCCGCTCTTGTTTAAGCTTTTAATCTCAAAAAACATTAAATGAAATGCATACAAGGTTTTATCCTGC
TTTAGAACTGTTTGTATTTAATTATCAAACTATAAGACAGACAATCTAATGCCAGTACACGCTACTCAAA
GTTGTAAAACCTCAGATTTAACTTCAGTAGAAGCTGATTCTCAAAATTGTTAGTGTCAAGCCTAGCTCTT
TTGGGGCTGAAAAGCAATCCTGCAGTGCTGAAAAGCCTCTCACAGGCAGCCGATGCGGGAAGAGGTGTAT
TAGTCTTGATAGAGAGGCTGCAAATAGCAGGAAACGTGAGCAGAGACTCCCTGGTGTCTGAAACACAGGC
CAGATGGGCCCTAGGGATAACAGGGTAATACTAGTGGATCGATCCGTAATACAATTGTACCAGGTTTTGG
TTTATTACATGTGACTGACGGCTTCCTGTGCGTGCTCAGGAAACGGCAGTTGGGCACTGCACTGCCCGGT
GATGGTGCCACGGTGGCTCCTGCCGCCTTCTTTGATATTCACTCTGTTGTATTTCATCTCTTCTTGCCGA
TGAAAGGATATAACAGTCTGTGAGGAAATACTTGGTATTTCTTCTGATCAGCGTTTTTATAAGTAATGTT
GAATATTGGATAAGGCTGTGTGTCCTTTGTCTTGGGAGACAAAGCCCACAGCAGGTGGTGGTTGGGGTGG
TGGCAGCTCAGTGACAGGAGAGGTTTTTTTGCCTGTTTTTTTTGTTGTTTTTTTTTTTTAAGTAAGGTGT
TCTTTTTTCTTAGTAAAATTTCTACTGGACTGTATGTTTTGACAGGTCAGAAACATTTCTTCAAAAGAAG
AACCTTTTGGAAACTGTACAGCCCTTTTCTTTCATTCCCTTTTTGCTTTCTGTGCCAATGCCTTTGGTTC
TGATTGCATTATGGAAAACGTTGATCGGAACTTGAGGTTTTTATTTATAGTGTGGCTTGAAAGCTTGGAT
AGCTGTTGTTACATGAGATACCTTATTAAGTTTAGGCCAGCTTGATGCTTTATTTTTTTCCCTTTGAAGT
AGTGAGCGTTCTCTGGTTTTTTTCCTTTGAAACTGGCGAGGCTTAGATTTTTCTAATGGGATTTTTTACC
TGATGATCTAGTTGCATACCCAAATGCTTGTAAATGTTTTCCTAGTTAACATGTTGATAACTTCGGATTT
ACATGTTGTATATACTTGTCATCTGTGTTTCTAGTAAAAATATATGGCATTTATAGAAATACGTAATTCC
TGATTTCCTTTTTTTTTTATCTCTATGCTCTGTGTGTACAGGTCAAACAGACTTCACTCCTATTTTTATT
TATAGAATTTTATATGCAGTCTGTCGTTGGTTCTTGTGTTGTAAGGATACAGCCTTAAATTTCCTAGAGC
GATGCTCAGTAAGGCGGGTTGTCACATGGGTTCAAATGTAAAACGGGCACGTTTGGCTGCTGCCTTCCCG
AGATCCAGGACACTAAACTGCTTCTGCACTGAGGTATAAATCGCTTCAGATCCCAGGGAAGTGTAGATCC
ACGTGCATATTCTTAAAGAAGAATGAATACTTTCTAAAATATTTTGGCATAGGAAGCAAGCTGCATGGAT
TTGTTTGGGACTTAAATTATTTTGGTAACGGAGTGCATAGGTTTTAAACACAGTTGCAGCATGCTAACGA
GTCACAGCATTTATGCAGAAGTGATGCCTGTTGCAGCTGTTTACGGCACTGCCTTGCAGTGAGCATTGCA
GATAGGGGTGGGGTGCTTTGTGTCGTGTTCCCACACGCTGCCACACAGCCACCTCCCGGAACACATCTCA
CCTGCTGGGTACTTTTCAAACCATCTTAGCAGTAGTAGATGAGTTACTATGAAACAGAGAAGTTCCTCAG
TTGGATATTCTCATGGGATGTCTTTTTTCCCATGTTGGGCAAAGTATGATAAAGCATCTCTATTTGTAAA
TTATGCACTTGTTAGTTCCTGAATCCTTTCTATAGCACCACTTATTGCAGCAGGTGTAGGCTCTGGTGTG
GCCTGTGTCTGTGCTTCAATCTTTTAAAGCTTCTTTGGAAATACACTGACTTGATTGAAGTCTCTTGAAG
ATAGTAAACAGTACTTACCTTTGATCCCAATGAAATCGAGCATTTCAGTTGTAAAAGAATTCCGCCTATT
CATACCATGTAATGTAATTTTACACCCCCAGTGCTGACACTTTGGAATATATTCAAGTAATAGACTTTGG
CCTCACCCTCTTGTGTACTGTATTTTGTAATAGAAAATATTTTAAACTGTGCATATGATTATTTCATTAT
GAAAGAGACATTCTGCTGATCTTCAAATGTAAGAAAATGAGGAGTGCGTGTGCTTTTATAAATACAAGTG
ATTGCAAATTAGTGCAGGTGTCCTTAAAAAAAAAAAAAAGTAATATAAAAAGGACCAGGTGTTTTACAAG
TGAAATACATTCCTATTTGGTAAACAGTTACATTTTTATGAAGATTACCAGCGCTGCTGACTTTCTAAAC
ATAAGGCTGTATTGTCTTCCTGTACCATTGCATTTCCTCATTCCCAATTTGCACAAGGATGTCTGGGTAA
ACTATTCAAGAAATGGCTTTGAAATACAGCATGGGAGCTTGTCTGAGTTGGAATGCAGAGTTGCACTGCA
AAATGTCAGGAAATGGATGTCTCTCAGAATGCCCAACTCCAAAGGATTTTATATGTGTATATAGTAAGCA
GTTTCCTGATTCCAGCAGGCCAAAGAGTCTGCTGAATGTTGCGTTGCCGGAGACCTGTATTTCTCAACAA
GGTAAGATGGTATCCTAGCAACTGCGGATTTTAATACATTTTCAGCAGAAGTACTTAGTTAATCTCTACC
TTTAGGGATCGTTTCATCATTTTTAGATGTTATACTTGAAATACTGCATAACTTTTAGCTTTCATGGGTT
CCTTTTTTTCAGCCTTTAGGAGACTGTTAAGCAATTTGCTGTCCAACTTTTGTGTTGGTCTTAAACTGCA
ATAGTAGTTTACCTTGTATTGAAGAAATAAAGACCATTTTTATATTAAAAAATACTTTTGTCTGTCTTCA
TTTTGACTTGTCTGATATCCTTGCAGTGCTCATTATGTCANTCTGTCAGATATCAGACATCAAAACTTAA
CGTGAGCTCAGTGGAGTTACAGCTGCGGTTTTGATGCTGTTATTATTTCTGAAACTAGAAATGATGTTGT
CTTCATCTGCTCATCAAACACTTCATGCAGAGTTTAAGGCTAGTGAGAAATGCATACATTTATTGATACT
TTTTTAAAGTCAACTTTTTATCAGATTTTTTTTTCATTTGGAAATATATTGTTTTCTAGTGGATCAGCTT
GCATGCCTGCAGGTCGGAGTACTGTCCTCCGAGCGGAGTACTGTCCTCCGAGCGGAGTACTGTCCTCCGA
GCGGAGTACTGTCCTCCGAGCGGAGTACTGTCCTCCGAGCGGAGACTCTAGAGGGTATATAATGGATCTC
GCGTCTCAGCCTCACTTTGAGCTCCTCCACACGCTAGCCAAGTTTGTACAAAAAAGCTGAACGAGAAACG
TAAAATGATATAAATATCAATATATTAAATTAGATTTTGCATAAAAAACAGACTACATAATACTGTAAAA
CACAACATATCCAGTCATATTGGCGGCCGCATTAGGCACCCCAGGCTTTACACTTTATGCTTCCGGCTCG
TATAATGTGTGGATTTTGAGTTAGGATCCGTCGAGATTTTCAGGAGCTAAGGAAGCTAAAATGGAGAAAA
AAATCACTGGATATACCACCGTTGATATATCCCAATGGCATCGTAAAGAACATTTTGAGGCATTTCAGTC
AGTTGCTCAATGTACCTATAACCAGACCGTTCAGCTGGATATTACGGCCTTTTTAAAGACCGTAAAGAAA
AATAAGCACAAGTTTTATCCGGCCTTTATTCACATTCTTGCCCGCCTGATGAATGCTCATCCGGAATTCC
GTATGGCAATGAAAGACGGTGAGCTGGTGATATGGGATAGTGTTCACCCTTGTTACACCGTTTTCCATGA
GCAAACTGAAACGTTTTCATCGCTCTGGAGTGAATACCACGACGATTTCCGGCAGTTTCTACACATATAT
TCGCAAGATGTGGCGTGTTACGGTGAAAACCTGGCCTATTTCCCTAAAGGGTTTATTGAGAATATGTTTT
TCGTCTCAGCCAATCCCTGGGTGAGTTTCACCAGTTTTGATTTAAACGTGGCCAATATGGACAACTTCTT
CGCCCCCGTTTTCACCATGGGCAAATATTATACGCAAGGCGACAAGGTGCTGATGCCGCTGGCGATTCAG
GTTCATCATGCCGTTTGTGATGGCTTCCATGTCGGCAGAATGCTTAATGAATTACAACAGTACTGCGATG
AGTGGCAGGGCGGGGCGTAAAGATCTGGATCCGGCTTACTAAAAGCCAGATAACAGTATGCGTATTTGCG
CGCTGATTTTTGCGGTATAAGAATATATACTGATATGTATACCCGAAGTATGTCAAAAAGAGGTATGCTA
TGAAGCAGCGTATTACAGTGACAGTTGACAGCGACAGCTATCAGTTGCTCAAGGCATATATGATGTCAAT
ATCTCCGGTCTGGTAAGCACAACCATGCAGAATGAAGCCCGTCGTCTGCGTGCCGAACGCTGGAAAGCGG
AAAATCAGGAAGGGATGGCTGAGGTCGCCCGGTTTATTGAAATGAACGGCTCTTTTGCTGACGAGAACAG
GGGCTGGTGAAATGCAGTTTAAGGTTTACACCTATAAAAGAGAGAGCCGTTATCGTCTGTTTGTGGATGT
ACAGAGTGATATTATTGACACGCCCGGGCGACGGATGGTGATCCCCCTGGCCAGTGCACGTCTGCTGTCA
GATAAAGTCTCCCGTGAACTTTACCCGGTGGTGCATATCGGGGATGAAAGCTGGCGCATGATGACCACCG
ATATGGCCAGTGTGCCGGTCTCCGTTATCGGGGAAGAAGTGGCTGATCTCAGCCACCGCGAAAATGACAT
CAAAAACGCCATTAACCTGATGTTCTGGGGAATATAAATGTCAGGCTCCCTTATACACAGCCAGTCTGCA
GTCCATAGTGACTGGATATGTTGTGTTTTACAGTATTATGTAGTCTGTTTTTTATGCAAAATCTAATTTA
ATATATTGATATTTATATCATTTTACGTTTCTCGTTCAACTTTATTATACATAGTTGCACTCGAGCCTCT
AGAACTATAGTGAGTCGTATTACGTAGATCCAGACATGATAAGATACATTGATGAGTTTGGACAAACCAC
AACTAGAATGCAGTGAAAAAAATGCTTTATTTGTGAAATTTGTGATGCTATTGCTTTATTTGTAACCATT
ATAAGCTGCAATAAACAAGTTAACAACAACAATTGCATTCATTTTATGTTTCAGGTTCAGGGGGAGGTGT
GGGAGGTTTTTTGGCGCGCCGATCCCCCGACCTCGAGGGGGGGCCCGGATCGATCCGTAATACAATTGTA
CCAGGTTTTGGTTTATTACATGTGACTGACGGCTTCCTGTGCGTGCTCAGGAAACGGCAGTTGGGCACTG
CACTGCCCGGTGATGGTGCCACGGTGGCTCCTGCCGCCTTCTTTGATATTCACTCTGTTGTATTTCATCT
CTTCTTGCCGATGAAAGGATATAACAGTCTGTGAGGAAATACTTGGTATTTCTTCTGATCAGCGTTTTTA
TAAGTAATGTTGAATATTGGATAAGGCTGTGTGTCCTTTGTCTTGGGAGACAAAGCCCACAGCAGGTGGT
GGTTGGGGTGGTGGCAGCTCAGTGACAGGAGAGGTTTTTTTGCCTGTTTTTTTTGTTGTTTTTTTTTTTT
AAGTAAGGTGTTCTTTTTTCTTAGTAAAATTTCTACTGGACTGTATGTTTTGACAGGTCAGAAACATTTC
TTCAAAAGAAGAACCTTTTGGAAACTGTACAGCCCTTTTCTTTCATTCCCTTTTTGCTTTCTGTGCCAAT
GCCTTTGGTTCTGATTGCATTATGGAAAACGTTGATCGGAACTTGAGGTTTTTATTTATAGTGTGGCTTG
AAAGCTTGGATAGCTGTTGTTACATGAGATACCTTATTAAGTTTAGGCCAGCTTGATGCTTTATTTTTTT
CCCTTTGAAGTAGTGAGCGTTCTCTGGTTTTTTTCCTTTGAAACTGGCGAGGCTTAGATTTTTCTAATGG
GATTTTTTACCTGATGATCTAGTTGCATACCCAAATGCTTGTAAATGTTTTCCTAGTTAACATGTTGATA
ACTTCGGATTTACATGTTGTATATACTTGTCATCTGTGTTTCTAGTAAAAATATATGGCATTTATAGAAA
TACGTAATTCCTGATTTCCTTTTTTTTTTATCTCTATGCTCTGTGTGTACAGGTCAAACAGACTTCACTC
CTATTTTTATTTATAGAATTTTATATGCAGTCTGTCGTTGGTTCTTGTGTTGTAAGGATACAGCCTTAAA
TTTCCTAGAGCGATGCTCAGTAAGGCGGGTTGTCACATGGGTTCAAATGTAAAACGGGCACGTTTGGCTG
CTGCCTTCCCGAGATCCAGGACACTAAACTGCTTCTGCACTGAGGTATAAATCGCTTCAGATCCCAGGGA
AGTGTAGATCCACGTGCATATTCTTAAAGAAGAATGAATACTTTCTAAAATATTTTGGCATAGGAAGCAA
GCTGCATGGATTTGTTTGGGACTTAAATTATTTTGGTAACGGAGTGCATAGGTTTTAAACACAGTTGCAG
CATGCTAACGAGTCACAGCATTTATGCAGAAGTGATGCCTGTTGCAGCTGTTTACGGCACTGCCTTGCAG
TGAGCATTGCAGATAGGGGTGGGGTGCTTTGTGTCGTGTTCCCACACGCTGCCACACAGCCACCTCCCGG
AACACATCTCACCTGCTGGGTACTTTTCAAACCATCTTAGCAGTAGTAGATGAGTTACTATGAAACAGAG
AAGTTCCTCAGTTGGATATTCTCATGGGATGTCTTTTTTCCCATGTTGGGCAAAGTATGATAAAGCATCT
CTATTTGTAAATTATGCACTTGTTAGTTCCTGAATCCTTTCTATAGCACCACTTATTGCAGCAGGTGTAG
GCTCTGGTGTGGCCTGTGTCTGTGCTTCAATCTTTTAAAGCTTCTTTGGAAATACACTGACTTGATTGAA
GTCTCTTGAAGATAGTAAACAGTACTTACCTTTGATCCCAATGAAATCGAGCATTTCAGTTGTAAAAGAA
TTCCGCCTATTCATACCATGTAATGTAATTTTACACCCCCAGTGCTGACACTTTGGAATATATTCAAGTA
ATAGACTTTGGCCTCACCCTCTTGTGTACTGTATTTTGTAATAGAAAATATTTTAAACTGTGCATATGAT
TATTTCATTATGAAAGAGACATTCTGCTGATCTTCAAATGTAAGAAAATGAGGAGTGCGTGTGCTTTTAT
AAATACAAGTGATTGCAAATTAGTGCAGGTGTCCTTAAAAAAAAAAAAAAGTAATATAAAAAGGACCAGG
TGTTTTACAAGTGAAATACATTCCTATTTGGTAAACAGTTACATTTTTATGAAGATTACCAGCGCTGCTG
ACTTTCTAAACATAAGGCTGTATTGTCTTCCTGTACCATTGCATTTCCTCATTCCCAATTTGCACAAGGA
TGTCTGGGTAAACTATTCAAGAAATGGCTTTGAAATACAGCATGGGAGCTTGTCTGAGTTGGAATGCAGA
GTTGCACTGCAAAATGTCAGGAAATGGATGTCTCTCAGAATGCCCAACTCCAAAGGATTTTATATGTGTA
TATAGTAAGCAGTTTCCTGATTCCAGCAGGCCAAAGAGTCTGCTGAATGTTGCGTTGCCGGAGACCTGTA
TTTCTCAACAAGGTAAGATGGTATCCTAGCAACTGCGGATTTTAATACATTTTCAGCAGAAGTACTTAGT
TAATCTCTACCTTTAGGGATCGTTTCATCATTTTTAGATGTTATACTTGAAATACTGCATAACTTTTAGC
TTTCATGGGTTCCTTTTTTTCAGCCTTTAGGAGACTGTTAAGCAATTTGCTGTCCAACTTTTGTGTTGGT
CTTAAACTGCAATAGTAGTTTACCTTGTATTGAAGAAATAAAGACCATTTTTATATTAAAAAATACTTTT
GTCTGTCTTCATTTTGACTTGTCTGATATCCTTGCAGTGCTCATTATGTCANTCTGTCAGATATCAGACA
TCAAAACTTAACGTGAGCTCAGTGGAGTTACAGCTGCGGTTTTGATGCTGTTATTATTTCTGAAACTAGA
AATGATGTTGTCTTCATCTGCTCATCAAACACTTCATGCAGAGTTTAAGGCTAGTGAGAAATGCATACAT
TTATTGATACTTTTTTAAAGTCAACTTTTTATCAGATTTTTTTTTCATTTGGAAATATATTGTTTTCTAG
AGTCGACCTGCAGGAATTCGATATCAAGCTTATCGATACCGTCGACCACCGCGGTGGCGGCGATCTCTCC
CCAGCATGCCTGCTATTGTCTTCCCAATCCTCCCCCTTGCTGTCCTGCCCCACCCCACCCCCCAGAATAG
AATGACACCTACTCAGACAATGCGATGCAATTTCCTCATTTTATTAGGAAAGGACAGTGGGAGTGGCACC
TTCCAGGGTCAAGGAAGGCACGGGGGAGGGGCAAACAACAGATGGCTGGCAACTAGAAGGCACAGTCGAG
GCTGATCAGCGGGCCGCTTTACTTGTACAGCTCGTCCATGCCGAGAGTGATCCCGGCGGCGGTCACGAAC
TCCAGCAGGACCATGTGATCGCGCTTCTCGTTGGGGTCTTTGCTCAGCTTGGACTGGGTGCTCAGGTAGT
GGTTGTCGGGCAGCAGCACGGGGCCGTCGCCGATGGGGGTGTTCTGCTGGTAGTGGTCGGCGAGCTGCAC
GCTGCCGTCCTCGATGTTGTGGCGGATCTTGAAGTTGGCCTTGATGCCGTTCTTCTGCTTGTCGGCGGTG
ATATAGACGTTGTCGCTGATGGCGTTGTACTCCAGCTTGTGCCCCAGGATGTTGCCGTCCTCCTTGAAGT
CGATGCCCTTCAGCTCGATGCGGTTCACCAGGGTGTCGCCCTCGAACTTCACCTCGGCGCGGGTCTTGTA
GTTGCCGTCGTCCTTGAAGAAGATGGTGCGCTCCTGGACGTAGCCTTCGGGCATGGCGGACTTGAAGAAG
TCGTGCTGCTTCATGTGGTCGGGGTAGCGGGCGAAGCACTGCACGCCCCAGGTCAGGGTGGTCACGAGGG
TGGGCCAGGGCACGGGCAGCTTGCCGGTGGTGCAGATGAACTTCAGGGTCAGCTTGCCGTAGGTGGCATC
GCCCTCGCCCTCGCCGGACACGCTGAACTTGTGGCCGTTTACGTCGCCGTCCAGCTCGACCAGGATGGGC
ACCACCCCGGTGAACAGCTCCTCGCCCTTGCTCACCATGTTGTCAGACCTGGTAACTCCTTACTGTAACT
TATTGCACCTGATGAACAAAAGATGTGAACTGAACGCAAGTAGGAGGCTAATAGAGGCTAGTACAGTACA
AAGATCCCCAAATGATGTGTGCCGGCCTTAGTGGAGGCAGACCCCTGGTTATATACCTGTGCTGCAGAAA
GAGGGGCTTACAAATGGATCTCTCTGGAATGGCATTATCTCATGGTGGGAACAGTGTTGTCAGCAGAATC
AGCGGGGTGGACTCTGACCTGAGAATGACAGTCTAGCACTGAATGGCTCAGACAATACTCTTGTGGCCAA
CTATCACCGGAAAATAAGTGCCTGCCAAAACAAACCAGACCAGATGAAGCTACATGGCTGTAGAACGTCA
GTATTTAATGTGTTGTGGCCACTTGGTTCACCAGATTTAAGAGCTAATTTTTTTAAATATCACAGATAAT
CAATCGCTTTTTTTTTTTCTTGACTGAAAAGCTTAGACTGGAAAATTCTTTGAAAAAGTTTGCACTACAG
AAAATAAATACATAACATCCTGCACTGAATGCACACTATTAATAGATCTATTACCCTGTTATCCCTAGGC
TCGAGGCGAAGATACGGCCACGGGTGCTCTTGATCCTGTGGCTGATTTTGGACTGTGCTGCTCGCAGCTG
CTGATGAATCACATACTTCCTCCATTTTCTTCCACTGATTGACTGTTATAATTTCCCTAATTTCCAGGTC
AAGGTGCTGTGCATTGTGGTAATAGATGTGACATGACGTCACTTCCAAAGGACCAATGAACATGTCTGAC
CAATTTCATATAATGTGAAAACGATTTTCATAGGCAGAATAAATAACATTTAAATTAAACTGGGCATCAG
CGCAATTCAATTGGTTTGGTAATAGCAAGGGAAAATAGAATGAAGTGATCTCCAAAAAATGGTACCAGCT
TTTGTTCCCTTTAGTGAGGGTTAATTGCGCGCTTGGCGTAATCATGGTCATAGCTGTTTCCTGTGTGAAA
TTGTTATCCGCTCACAATTCCACACAACATACGAGCCGGAAGCATAAAGTGTAAAGCCTGGGGTGCCTAA
TGAGTGAGCTAACTCACATTAATTGCGTTGCGCTCACTGCCCGCTTTCCAGTCGGGAAACCTGTCGTGCC
AGCTGCATTAATGAATCGGCCAACGCGCGGGGAGAGGCGGTTTGCGTATTGGGCGCTCTTCCGCTTCCTC
GCTCACTGACTCGCTGCGCTCGGTCGTTCGGCTGCGGCGAGCGGTATCAGCTCACTCAAAGGCGGTAATA
CGGTTATCCACAGAATCAGGGGATAACGCAGGAAAGAACATGTGAGCAAAAGGCCAGCAAAAGGCCAGGA
ACCGTAAAAAGGCCGCGTTGCTGGCGTTTTTCCATAGGCTCCGCCCCCCTGACGAGCATCACAAAAATCG
ACGCTCAAGTCAGAGGTGGCGAAACCCGACAGGACTATAAAGATACCAGGCGTTTCCCCCTGGAAGCTCC
CTCGTGCGCTCTCCTGTTCCGACCCTGCCGCTTACCGGATACCTGTCCGCCTTTCTCCCTTCGGGAAGCG
TGGCGCTTTCTCATAGCTCACGCTGTAGGTATCTCAGTTCGGTGTAGGTCGTTCGCTCCAAGCTGGGCTG
TGTGCACGAACCCCCCGTTCAGCCCGACCGCTGCGCCTTATCCGGTAACTATCGTCTTGAGTCCAACCCG
GTAAGACACGACTTATCGCCACTGGCAGCAGCCACTGGTAACAGGATTAGCAGAGCGAGGTATGTAGGCG
GTGCTACAGAGTTCTTGAAGTGGTGGCCTAACTACGGCTACACTAGAAGGACAGTATTTGGTATCTGCGC
TCTGCTGAAGCCAGTTACCTTCGGAAAAAGAGTTGGTAGCTCTTGATCCGGCAAACAAACCACCGCTGGT
AGCGGTGGTTTTTTTGTTTGCAAGCAGCAGATTACGCGCAGAAAAAAAGGATCTCAAGAAGATCCTTTGA
TCTTTTCTACGGGGTCTGACGCTCAGTGGAACGAAAACTCACGTTAAGGGATTTTGGTCATGAGATTATC
AAAAAGGATCTTCACCTAGATCCTTTTAAATTAAAAATGAAGTTTTAAATCAATCTAAAGTATATATGAG
TAAACTTGGTCTGACAGTTACCAATGCTTAATCAGTGAGGCACCTATCTCAGCGATCTGTCTATTTCGTT
CATCCATAGTTGCCTGACTCCCCGTCGTGTAGATAACTACGATACGGGAGGGCTTACCATCTGGCCCCAG
TGCTGCAATGATACCGCGAGACCCACGCTCACCGGCTCCAGATTTATCAGCAATAAACCAGCCAGCCGGA
AGGGCCGAGCGCAGAAGTGGTCCTGCAACTTTATCCGCCTCCATCCAGTCTATTAATTGTTGCCGGGAAG
CTAGAGTAAGTAGTTCGCCAGTTAATAGTTTGCGCAACGTTGTTGCCATTGCTACAGGCATCGTGGTGTC
ACGCTCGTCGTTTGGTATGGCTTCATTCAGCTCCGGTTCCCAACGATCAAGGCGAGTTACATGATCCCCC
ATGTTGTGCAAAAAAGCGGTTAGCTCCTTCGGTCCTCCGATCGTTGTCAGAAGTAAGTTGGCCGCAGTGT
TATCACTCATGGTTATGGCAGCACTGCATAATTCTCTTACTGTCATGCCATCCGTAAGATGCTTTTCTGT
GACTGGTGAGTACTCAACCAAGTCATTCTGAGAATAGTGTATGCGGCGACCGAGTTGCTCTTGCCCGGCG
TCAATACGGGATAATACCGCGCCACATAGCAGAACTTTAAAAGTGCTCATCATTGGAAAACGTTCTTCGG
GGCGAAAACTCTCAAGGATCTTACCGCTGTTGAGATCCAGTTCGATGTAACCCACTCGTGCACCCAACTG
ATCTTCAGCATCTTTTACTTTCACCAGCGTTTCTGGGTGAGCAAAAACAGGAAGGCAAAATGCCGCAAAA
AAGGGAATAAGGGCGACACGGAAATGTTGAATACTCATACTCTTCCTTTTTCAATATTATTGAAGCATTT
ATCAGGGTTATTGTCTCATGAGCGGATACATATTTGAATGTATTTAGAAAAATAAACAAATAGGGGTTCC
GCGCACATTTCCCCGAAAAGTGCCAC
Features (pLannotate 1.2.2; 28 found; start..end, strand, type, name):
     30..458     -  rep_origin     f1 ori (sequence partly withheld): f1 bacteriophage origin of replication; arrow indicates direction of (+) strand synthesis
    463..618     -  CDS            lacZα (fragment): LacZα fragment of β-galactosidase; lacZ fragment
    626..644     +  promoter       T7 promoter: promoter for bacteriophage T7 RNA polymerase
    653..679     +  misc_feature   MCS (fragment): pBluescript multiple cloning site
   4024..4044    -  misc_feature   MCS (fragment): pUC18/19 multiple cloning site
   4043..4137    +  protein_bind   5X UAS: five tandem copies of the "ScaI site" 17-mer CGGAGTACTGTCCTCCG, an upstream activating sequence (UAS) that efficiently binds yeast Gal4 (Webster et al., 1988; Pfeiffer et al., 2010) GAL4
   4147..4164    +  promoter       minP (fragment): minimal TATA-box promoter with low basal activity
   4207..4325    +  protein_bind   attR1: mutant version of attR; recombination site for the Gateway® LR reaction LR Clonase™
   4355..4385    +  promoter       lac UV5 promoter: E. coli lac promoter with an "up" mutation
   4409..4438    +  promoter       cat promoter (fragment): promoter of the E. coli cat gene encoding chloramphenicol acetyltransferase
   4439..5098    +  CDS            CmR: chloramphenicol acetyltransferase; cat; confers resistance to chloramphenicol
   5277..5435    +  CDS            ccdA (fragment): CCDA_ECO57 - Also known as H, letA. Experimental evidence at protein level: Swiss-Prot protein existence level 1. Antitoxin component of a type II toxin-antitoxin (TA) system which inhibits the post-segregational killing (PSK) of plasmid-free cells, also referred to as a plasmid addiction system. Binds to and blocks the activity of CcdB; will also remove bound CcdB protein from the CcdB-GyrA complex by forming a CcdA-CcdB complex, a process termed rejuvenation. Functions as a transcriptional corepressor for the ccdAB operon, repression also requires CcdB (By similarity). From Escherichia coli
   5440..5742    +  CDS            ccdB: CCDB_ECOLI - Also known as G, letB, letD. Experimental evidence at protein level: Swiss-Prot protein existence level 1. Toxic component of a type II toxin-antitoxin (TA) system, functioning in plasmid maintainence. Responsible for the post- segregational killing (PSK) of plasmid-free cells, also referred to as a plasmid addiction system. Half-life of over 2 hours. Cell killing by CcdB is accompanied by filamentation, defects in chromosome and plasmid segregation, defects in cell division, formation of anucleate cells, decreased DNA synthesis and plasmid loss. Interferes with the activity of DN
   5782..5905    -  protein_bind   attR3: mutant version of attR; recombination site for the Gateway® LR reaction LR Clonase™
   5923..5940    -  promoter       T7 promoter (fragment): promoter for bacteriophage T7 RNA polymerase
   5945..6079    -  polyA_signal   SV40 poly(A) signal: SV40 polyadenylation signal
   6156..6176    +  misc_feature   MCS (fragment): pBluescript multiple cloning site
   9146..9185    +  misc_feature   MCS (fragment): pBluescript multiple cloning site
   9206..9413    -  polyA_signal   bGH poly(A) signal: bovine growth hormone polyadenylation signal
   9437..10156   -  CDS            mCerulean: enhanced monomeric variant of CFP (Rizzo et al., 2004) mammalian codon-optimized
  11106..11124   -  promoter       T3 promoter: promoter for bacteriophage T3 RNA polymerase
  11167..11189   -  protein_bind   lac operator (fragment): The lac repressor binds to the lac operator to inhibit transcription in E. coli. This inhibition can be relieved by adding lactose or isopropyl-β-D-thiogalactopyranoside (IPTG). lac repressor encoded by lacI
  11193..11223   -  promoter       lac promoter: promoter for the E. coli lac operon
  11238..11259   -  protein_bind   CAP binding site: CAP binding activates transcription in the presence of cAMP. E. coli catabolite activator protein
  11272..11364   -  CDS            lacI (fragment): lac repressor; lacI; The lac repressor binds to the lac operator to inhibit transcription in E. coli. This inhibition can be relieved by adding lactose or isopropyl-β-D-thiogalactopyranoside (IPTG).
  11547..12135   -  rep_origin     ori: high-copy-number ColE1/pMB1/pBR322/pUC origin of replication
  12306..13166   -  CDS            AmpR: β-lactamase; bla; confers resistance to ampicillin, carbenicillin, and related antibiotics
  13167..13271   -  promoter       AmpR promoter: bla
