[The description below was written by a language model from this plasmid's Addgene catalogue record and pLannotate feature annotations shown in this document.]
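Description:
pmTol-ins-UAS-R1R3-CC is an empty Gateway destination vector built on the pmTol2 (mini-Tol2) backbone and intended for transposon-mediated transgenesis. The associated work concerns angiogenesis, although the record does not name a host organism. It is a large plasmid of about 13.3 kb carried on a pBluescript-type framework. This framework has a high-copy ColE1/pUC origin, an f1 origin, an ampicillin resistance gene, and flanking T7/T3 promoters and lacZα remnants. Because the Gateway cassette contains the ccdB toxin gene, the plasmid is propagated in the ccdB-tolerant strain DB3.1 under combined ampicillin and chloramphenicol selection.

The functional core is a Gal4-responsive expression unit: five tandem UAS sites and a minimal TATA-box promoter lie directly upstream of an attR1–attR3 cassette containing the chloramphenicol resistance gene and ccdB. An SV40 polyadenylation signal is annotated just beyond attR3, but on the reverse strand. In an LR recombination reaction, the selection cassette is replaced by sequences from compatible entry clones. The R1/R3 pairing implies a multisite format that assembles more than one entry fragment, so that the inserted coding sequence is driven by Gal4.

According to the catalogue, the UAS unit is flanked by matrix attachment regions serving as insulators. These are not annotated, but probably correspond to the long unannotated stretches on either side of the cassette. The Tol2 arms are likewise not annotated. A separate reverse-strand mCerulean coding sequence with a bGH polyadenylation signal is also present and probably acts as a transgenesis marker. Its promoter is not identified in the feature table, and the meaning of "CC" in the name is not explained.
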