Addgene plasmid #67745: pmTol-ins-UAS-R1R3-CC
Purpose: (Empty Backbone) miniTol Destination vector with MAR-flanked UAS
Depositing lab: Nathan Lawson. Depositing organization: University of Massachusetts, Worcester. Publication: Vegfa signals through ERK to promote angiogenesis, but not artery differentiation. Shin M, Beane TJ, Quillien A, Male I, Zhu LJ, Lawson ND. Development. 2016 Oct 15;143(20):3796-3805. Epub 2016 Aug 30. 10.1242/dev.137919 PubMed 27578780.
Backbone
  Vector backbone: pmTol2
Growth in bacteria
  Bacterial resistance: Chloramphenicol and Ampicillin, 25 & 100 μg/mL
  Growth temperature: 37°C
  Growth strain: DB3.1
  Copy number: High Copy
Gene/Insert
  Sequencing primers: 5′ M13F; 3′ M13R
Terms and licenses: Academic/Nonprofit Terms; Industry Terms: Not Available to Industry
How to cite: pmTol-ins-UAS-R1R3-CC was a gift from Nathan Lawson (Addgene plasmid # 67745 ; http://n2t.net/addgene:67745 ; RRID:Addgene_67745)
