>Addgene plasmid #67745 | pmTol-ins-UAS-R1R3-CC | addgene partial sequence | sequence record 121850 | M13-F20 5'-TGTAAAACGACGGCCAGT-3'
TATAGGGCGAATTGGAGCTCCACCGCGGTGGCGGCCGCTCTTGTTTAAGCTTTTAATCTCAAAAAACATT
AAATGAAATGCATACAAGGTTTTATCCTGCTTTAGAACTGTTTGTATTTAATTATCAAACTATAAGACAG
ACAATCTAATGCCAGTACACGCTACTCAAAGTTGTAAAACCTCAGATTTAACTTCAGTAGAAGCTGATTC
TCAAAATTGTTAGTGTCAAGCCTAGCTCTTTTGGGGCTGAAAAGCAATCCTGCAGTGCTGAAAAGCCTCT
CACAGGCAGCCGATGCGGGAAGAGGTGTATTAGTCTTGATAGAGAGGCTGCAAATAGCAGGAAACGTGAG
CAGAGACTCCCTGGTGTCTGAAACACAGGCCAGATGGGCCCTAGGGATAACAGGGTAATACTAGTGGATC
GATCCGTAATACAATTGTACCAGGTTTTGGTTTATTACATGTGACTGACGGCTTCCTGTGCGTGCTCAGG
AAACGGCAGTTGGGCACTGCACTGCCCGGTGATGGTGCCACGGTGGCTCCTGCCGCCTTCTTTGATATTC
ACTCTGTTGTATTTCATCTCTTCTTGCCGATGAAAGGATATAACAGTCTGTGAGGAAATACTTGGTATTT
CTTCTGATCAGCGTTTTTATAAGTAATGTTGAATATTGGATAAGGCTGTGTGTCCTTTGTCTTGGGAGAC
AAAGCCCACAGCAGGTGGTGGTTGGGGTGGTGGCAGCTCAGTGACAGGAGAGGTTTTTTTGCCTGTTTTT
TTTGTTGTTTTTTTTTTTTAAGTAAGGTGTTCTTTTTTCTTAGTAAAATTTCTACTGGACTGTATGTTTT
GACAGGTCAGAAACATTTCTTCAAAAGAAGAACCTTTTGGAAACTGTACAGCCCTTTTCTTTCATTCCCT
TTTTGCTTTCTGTGCCAATGCCTTTGGTTCTGATTGCATTATGGAAAACGTTGATCGGAACTTGAGGTTT
TTATTTATAGTGTGGCTTGAAAGCTTGGATAGCTGTTGTTACA
