>Addgene plasmid #67745 | pmTol-ins-UAS-R1R3-CC | addgene partial sequence | sequence record 121851 | M13-Rev 5'-CAGGAAACAGCTATGACC-3'
CCCTCACTAAAGGGAACAAAAGCTGGTACCATTTTTTGGAGATCACTTCATTCTATTTTCCCTTGCTATT
ACCAAACCAATTGAATTGCGCTGATGCCCAGTTTAATTTAAATGTTATTTATTCTGCCTATGAAAATCGT
TTTCACATTATATGAAATTGGTCAGACATGTTCATTGGTCCTTTGGAAGTGACGTCATGTCACATCTATT
ACCACAATGCACAGCACCTTGACCTGGAAATTAGGGAAATTATAACAGTCAATCAGTGGAAGAAAATGGA
GGAAGTATGTGATTCATCAGCAGCTGCGAGCAGCACAGTCCAAAATCAGCCACAGGATCAAGAGCACCCG
TGGCCGTATCTTCGCCTCGAGCCTAGGGATAACAGGGTAATAGATCTATTAATAGTGTGCATTCAGTGCA
GGATGTTATGTATTTATTTTCTGTAGTGCAAACTTTTTCAAAGAATTTTCCAGTCTAAGCTTTTCAGTCA
AGAAAAAAAAAAAGCGATTGATTATCTGTGATATTTAAAAAAATTAGCTCTTAAATCTGGTGAACCAAGT
GGCCACAACACATTAAATACTGACGTTCTACAGCCATGTAGCTTCATCTGGTCTGGTTTGTTTTGGCAGG
CACTTATTTTCCGGTGATAGTTGGCCACAAGAGTATTGTCTGAGCCATTCAGTGCTAGACTGTCATTCTC
AGGTCAGAGTCCACCCCGCTGATTCTGCTGACAACACTGTTCCCACCATGAGATAATGCCATTCCAGAGA
GATCCATTTGTAAGCCCCTCTTTCTGCAGCACAGGTATATAACCAGGGGTCTGCCTCCACTAAGGCCGGC
ACACATCATTTGGGGATCTTTGTACTGTACTAGCCTCTATTAGCCTCCTACTTGCGTTCAGTTCACATCT
TTTGTTCATCAGGTGCAATAAGTTACAGTAAGGAGTTACCAGGTCTGACAACATGGTGAGCAAGGGCGAG
GAGCTGTTCACCGGGGTGGTGCCCATCCTGGTCGAGCTGGACGGCGACGTAAACGGCCACAAGTTCAGCG
TGTCCGGCGAGGGCGAGGGCGATGCCACCTACGGCAAGCTGACCCTGAAGTTCATCTGCACCACCGGCAA
GCTGCCCG
